Addgene plasmid #212921: pYSD084
Purpose: Encodes the HA-tagged S. cerevisiae Tip1p yeast surface display anchor protein as a Type 4a part to be used in the yeast secretion/display (YSD) extension of the MoClo yeast toolkit (YTK)
Depositing lab: Paul Young. Depositing organization: University College Cork. Publication: A Yeast Modular Cloning (MoClo) Toolkit Expansion for Optimization of Heterologous Protein Secretion and Surface Display in Saccharomyces cerevisiae. O'Riordan NM, Juric V, O'Neill SK, Roche AP, Young PW. ACS Synth Biol. 2024 Mar 14. doi: 10.1021/acssynbio.3c00743. PubMed 38483353.
Backbone
  Vector backbone: pYTK001
  Vector type: Bacterial Expression
Growth in bacteria
  Bacterial resistance: Chloramphenicol, 25 μg/mL
  Growth temperature: 37°C
  Growth strain: DH5alpha
  Copy number: High Copy
Gene/Insert
  Gene/Insert name: TIP1
  Species: S. cerevisiae (budding yeast)
  Entrez Gene: TIP1
  Cloning method: Restriction Enzyme; 5′ cloning site BsmBI (destroyed during cloning); 3′ cloning site BsmBI (destroyed during cloning)
Terms and licenses: Academic/Nonprofit Terms; Industry Terms: Not Available to Industry
How to cite: pYSD084 was a gift from Paul Young (Addgene plasmid # 212921 ; http://n2t.net/addgene:212921 ; RRID:Addgene_212921)
