[The description below was written by a language model from this plasmid's Addgene catalogue record and pLannotate feature annotations shown in this document.]
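Description:
pYSD084 is a small (about 2.3 kb) part-storage plasmid built on pYTK001, the entry vector of the MoClo yeast toolkit (YTK). It belongs to the yeast secretion/display (YSD) extension of that toolkit. Although catalogued as a bacterial expression vector, it functions as an E. coli-maintained carrier for a single modular part. It replicates from a high-copy ColE1/pUC-type origin and is selected with chloramphenicol through the cat gene, which is driven by its native promoter and followed by a lambda t0 terminator. No yeast origin, yeast marker, or promoter for the insert is annotated. This is expected for a part plasmid, because those elements come from other toolkit parts during assembly.

The insert is the Saccharomyces cerevisiae TIP1 coding sequence, annotated as a fragment of the full protein, with an HA epitope immediately upstream of it in the same orientation. The annotation tool reports the HA region as a fragment of a 3xHA tag, and its short length is consistent with a single HA copy. Tip1p is a yeast cell wall protein used here as a surface display anchor. When a secreted protein of interest is fused upstream of it, the fusion can be tethered to the cell exterior, and the HA tag provides a handle for detecting displayed protein. The part was inserted through BsmBI sites that were destroyed during cloning. It is formatted as a Type 4a part, a position that in the YTK scheme follows the coding sequence and precedes the terminator. This lets it be combined by Golden Gate assembly with promoter, signal peptide, coding and terminator parts to build and optimise yeast surface display cassettes.
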