Features (pLannotate 1.2.2; 6 found; start..end, strand, type, name):
    271..368     +  promoter       cat promoter: promoter of the E. coli cat gene encoding chloramphenicol acetyltransferase
    369..1025    +  CDS            cat: CAT_ECOLX - Experimental evidence at protein level: Swiss-Prot protein existence level 1. This enzyme is an effector of chloramphenicol resistance in bacteria. From Escherichia coli. This protein is used as a marker in many commonly used cloning vectors, such as pACYC184.
   1099..1133    +  terminator     lambda t0 terminator: minimal transcription terminator from phage lambda (Scholtissek and Grosse, 1987)
   1160..1735    -  CDS            TIP1 (fragment): TIP1_YEAST - Experimental evidence at protein level: Swiss-Prot protein existence level 1. Seems to have esterase activity. Prefers ester of fatty acids from 4 to 16 carbon atoms. From Saccharomyces cerevisiae (strain ATCC 204508 / S288c) (Baker's yeast).
   1757..1783    -  CDS            3xHA (fragment): three tandem HA epitope tags
   1928..187     -  rep_origin     ori (across the origin): high-copy-number ColE1/pMB1/pBR322/pUC origin of replication
>Addgene plasmid #212921 | pYSD084 | addgene full sequence | sequence record 421796 | Addgene NGS Result
GTTCTTGAAGTGGTGGCCTAACTACGGCTACACTAGAAGAACAGTATTTGGTATCTGCGCTCTGCTGAAG
CCAGTTACCTTCGGAAAAAGAGTTGGTAGCTCTTGATCCGGCAAACAAACCACCGCTGGTAGCGGTGGTT
TTTTTGTTTGCAAGCAGCAGATTACGCGCAGAAAAAAAGGATCTCAAGAAGATCCTTTGATCTTTTCTAC
GGGGTCTGACGCTCAGTGGAACGAAAACTCACGTTAAGGGATTTTGGTCATGATTGATCGGGCACGTAAG
AGGTTCCAACTTTCACCATAATGAAATAAGATCACTACCGGGCGTATTTTTTGAGTTATCGAGATTTTCA
GGAGCTAAGGAAGCTAAAATGGAGAAAAAAATCACTGGATATACCACCGTTGATATATCCCAATGGCATC
GTAAAGAACATTTTGAGGCATTTCAGTCAGTTGCTCAATGTACCTATAACCAGACCGTTCAGCTGGATAT
TACGGCCTTTTTAAAGACCGTAAAGAAAAATAAGCACAAGTTTTATCCGGCCTTTATTCACATTCTTGCC
CGCCTGATGAATGCTCATCCGGAATTTCGTATGGCAATGAAAGACGGTGAGCTGGTGATATGGGATAGTG
TTCACCCTTGTTACACCGTTTTCCATGAGCAAACTGAAACGTTTTCATCGCTCTGGAGTGAATACCACGA
CGATTTCCGGCAGTTTCTACACATATATTCGCAAGATGTGGCGTGTTACGGTGAAAACCTGGCCTATTTC
CCTAAAGGGTTTATTGAGAATATGTTTTTCGTTTCAGCCAATCCCTGGGTGAGTTTCACCAGTTTTGATT
TAAACGTGGCCAATATGGACAACTTCTTCGCCCCCGTTTTCACCATGGGCAAATATTATACGCAAGGCGA
CAAGGTGCTGATGCCGCTGGCGATTCAGGTTCATCATGCCGTTTGTGATGGCTTCCATGTCGGCAGAATG
CTTAATGAATTACAACAGTACTGCGATGAGTGGCAGGGCGGGGCGTAATTTGATATCGAGCTCGCTTGGA
CTCCTGTTGATAGATCCAGTAATGACCTCAGAACTCCATCTGGATTTGTTCAGAACGCTCGGTTGCCGCC
GGGCGTTTTTTATTGGTCTGGTCTCAGCCACTCGAGTTATAACAATAAAGCAGCTGCACCTGCAACAACA
GCACCGAAAGAGGCAGCGCCTGCATTGACTCTTTGACCGGCATTGGAAGCAGTTTCGACTGTAGAAGTGC
TGACAGAAGAGGTAGTTGGAGCGACAGAAGAAGAAACGGCCTTAGAAGATGATTCGGCAGATGATGATGG
GGCAGCAGAAGAAGATGGGGCAGCAGAAGAGGATGGAGCGGCAGAGGATGTAGCTTCGGAAGAAGATGCA
GCCTTGGAAGAAGATGCAGCCTCGGAAGAAGATGCAGCCTCGGAAGAAGCTGGGGAAACGGAGGCAAGAG
CAGCAGCGATTTCAGAACTCAATCTTGTGGTGTACCATGGCAATTTAACAATTGTCTTAGTGATAGCATC
AAAGTCCAATTCACTAAACAAGGTAGTGTAAGCGTCATCGGTGTAAGTCATGACTTGTTGATACACACTC
AAGACATCAGATGGAATTTGGAATCCACTGTTGCCAGTTTCTAGACCCAAGTAGTCAGAAAGATGAGAGT
TGATGTCACCGATAATAGCTTGCAATTCAGCAGTTTCGGCGGCGCTGGTGTCAGATTGAAAATACAAATT
TTCCTTAGCGTAATCTGGAACATCGTATGGGTATGATCCGCCACCACCAGAACCCCCTCCACCGGATTGA
GACCGACTACGGTTATCCACAGAATCAGGGGATAACGCAGGAAAGAACATGTGAGCAAAAGGCCAGCAAA
AGGCCAGGAACCGTAAAAAGGCCGCGTTGCTGGCGTTTTTCCATAGGCTCCGCCCCCCTGACGAGCATCA
CAAAAATCGACGCTCAAGTCAGAGGTGGCGAAACCCGACAGGACTATAAAGATACCAGGCGTTTCCCCCT
GGAAGCTCCCTCGTGCGCTCTCCTGTTCCGACCCTGCCGCTTACCGGATACCTGTCCGCCTTTCTCCCTT
CGGGAAGCGTGGCGCTTTCTCATAGCTCACGCTGTAGGTATCTCAGTTCGGTGTAGGTCGTTCGCTCCAA
GCTGGGCTGTGTGCACGAACCCCCCGTTCAGCCCGACCGCTGCGCCTTATCCGGTAACTATCGTCTTGAG
TCCAACCCGGTAAGACACGACTTATCGCCACTGGCAGCAGCCACTGGTAACAGGATTAGCAGAGCGAGGT
ATGTAGGCGGTGCTACAGA
